Addgene plasmid #47314: Cas9m2
Purpose: Cas9 D10A+H840A
Depositing lab: George Church. Depositing organization: Harvard Medical School. Publication: CAS9 transcriptional activators for target specificity screening and paired nickases for cooperative genome engineering. Mali P, Aach J, Stranges PB, Esvelt KM, Moosburner M, Kosuri S, Yang L, Church GM. Nat Biotechnol. 2013 Aug 1. doi: 10.1038/nbt.2675. PubMed 23907171.
Backbone
  Vector backbone: pcDNA3.3_TOPO
  Vector type: CRISPR
Growth in bacteria
  Bacterial resistance: Ampicillin, 100 μg/mL
  Growth temperature: 37°C
  Growth strain: Stbl3
  Copy number: Unknown
Gene/Insert
  Gene/Insert name: Cas9m2
Terms and licenses: Academic/Nonprofit Terms; Industry Terms: Not Available to Industry
How to cite: Cas9m2 was a gift from George Church (Addgene plasmid # 47314 ; http://n2t.net/addgene:47314 ; RRID:Addgene_47314)
