[The description below was written by a language model from this plasmid's Addgene catalogue record and the feature table of its GenBank file.]
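Description:
Cas9m2 is a CRISPR plasmid built on the pcDNA3.3_TOPO backbone that carries a Cas9 variant with two substitutions, D10A and H840A. These changes fall in the RuvC and HNH nuclease domains respectively. Together they are generally understood to abolish DNA cleavage while leaving guide-RNA-directed DNA binding intact, giving a nuclease-null ("dead") Cas9. The plasmid is propagated in bacteria under ampicillin selection. Its copy number is listed as unknown, and the record does not annotate the origin of replication or the resistance gene.

The sequence record held for this plasmid covers only a 948 bp fragment, not the whole construct. It annotates a herpes simplex virus thymidine kinase polyadenylation signal, a binding site for a TK poly(A) reverse sequencing primer, and a short SV40 large T antigen nuclear localization signal on the complementary strand. This appears to be a sequencing read taken backwards from the terminator region into the 3' end of the insert, which would suggest that the Cas9 coding sequence ends in an SV40 NLS for nuclear import and is followed by the TK poly(A) signal for mRNA 3' end processing. Neither the promoter driving Cas9m2 nor the mutated codons fall within the annotated portion, and the catalogue fields do not state the promoter or the species origin of the Cas9.

The associated publication concerns Cas9 transcriptional activators for target specificity screening and paired nickases for genome engineering. That fits the use of a catalytically inactive Cas9 as a programmable DNA-binding platform, although the record gives no further detail on its intended application.
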