LOCUS       Exported 948 bp ds-DNA linear SYN 07-JUL-2021
DEFINITION  Cas9 D10A+H840A.
ACCESSION   .
VERSION     .
KEYWORDS    Cas9m2
SOURCE      synthetic DNA construct
  ORGANISM  synthetic DNA construct
REFERENCE   1 (bases 1 to 948)
  AUTHORS   Mali P, Aach J, Stranges PB, Esvelt KM, Moosburner M, Kosuri S, Yang
            L, Church GM
  TITLE     CAS9 transcriptional activators for target specificity screening and
            paired nickases for cooperative genome engineering.
  JOURNAL   Nat Biotechnol. 2013 Aug 1. doi: 10.1038/nbt.2675.
  PUBMED    23907171
REFERENCE   2 (bases 1 to 948)
  AUTHORS   .
  TITLE     Direct Submission
  JOURNAL   Exported Jul 7, 2021 from SnapGene Server 1.1.58
            http://www.snapgene.com
FEATURES             Location/Qualifiers
     source          1..948
                     /organism="synthetic DNA construct"
                     /mol_type="other DNA"
     polyA_signal    47..95
                     /label=HSV TK poly(A) signal
                     /note="herpes simplex virus thymidine kinase
                     polyadenylation signal (Cole and Stacy, 1985)"
     primer_bind     120..139
                     /label=TK-pA-R
                     /note="Thymidine kinase polyA, reverse primer"
     CDS             complement(194..214)
                     /codon_start=1
                     /product="nuclear localization signal of SV40 (simian virus
                     40) large T antigen"
                     /label=SV40 NLS
                     /translation="PKKKRKV"
ORIGIN
        1 ggggtatcga cagagtgcca gccctgggac cgaaccccgc gtttatgaac aaacgaccca
       61 acacccgtgc gttttattct gtctttttat tgccgtcata gcgcgggttc cttccggtat
      121 tgtctccttc cgtgtttcag ttagcctccc ccgtttaaac tcattactaa ccggtaggga
      181 tcgaaccctt tcacaccttc ctcttcttct tggggtcagc cctgctgtct ccaccgagct
      241 gagagaggtc gattcttgtt tcatagagcc ccgtaattga ctgatgaatc agtgtggcgt
      301 ccaggacctc ctttgtagag gtgtaccgct ttctgtctat ggtggtgtcg aagtacttga
      361 aggctgcagg cgcgcccaag ttggtcagag taaacaagtg gataatgttt tctgcctgct
      421 ccctgatggg cttatccctg tgcttattgt aagcagaaag caccttatcg aggttagcgt
      481 cggcgaggat cactcttttg gagaattcgc ttatttgctc gatgatctca tcaaggtagt
      541 gtttgtgttg ttccacgaac agctgcttct gctcattatc ttcgggagac cctttgagct
      601 tttcatagtg gctggccaga tacaagaaat taacgtattt agagggcagt gccagctcgt
      661 tacctttctg cagctcgccc gcactagcga gcattcgttt ccggccgttt tcaagctcaa
      721 agagagagta cttgggaagc ttaatgatga ggtctttttt gacctcttta tatcctttcg
      781 cctcgagaaa gtcgatgggg tttttttcga agcttgatcg ctccatgatt gtgatgccca
      841 gcagttcctt gacgcttttg agttttttag acttcccttt ctccactttg gccacaacca
      901 gtacactgta agcgactgta ggagaatcga atccgccgta tttcttgg
//
