>Addgene plasmid #47314 | Cas9m2 | depositor partial sequence | sequence record 67414 | Cas9m2 sequence 4146 bps
GCCACCATGGACAAGAAGTACTCCATTGGGCTCGCTATCGGCACAAACAGCGTCGGCTGGGCCGTCATTA
CGGACGAGTACAAGGTGCCGAGCAAAAAATTCAAAGTTCTGGGCAATACCGATCGCCACAGCATAAAGAA
GAACCTCATTGGCGCCCTCCTGTTCGACTCCGGGGAGACGGCCGAAGCCACGCGGCTCAAAAGAACAGCA
CGGCGCAGATATACCCGCAGAAAGAATCGGATCTGCTACCTGCAGGAGATCTTTAGTAATGAGATGGCTA
AGGTGGATGACTCTTTCTTCCATAGGCTGGAGGAGTCCTTTTTGGTGGAGGAGGATAAAAAGCACGAGCG
CCACCCAATCTTTGGCAATATCGTGGACGAGGTGGCGTACCATGAAAAGTACCCAACCATATATCATCTG
AGGAAGAAGCTTGTAGACAGTACTGATAAGGCTGACTTGCGGTTGATCTATCTCGCGCTGGCGCATATGA
TCAAATTTCGGGGACACTTCCTCATCGAGGGGGACCTGAACCCAGACAACAGCGATGTCGACAAACTCTT
TATCCAACTGGTTCAGACTTACAATCAGCTTTTCGAAGAGAACCCGATCAACGCATCCGGAGTTGACGCC
AAAGCAATCCTGAGCGCTAGGCTGTCCAAATCCCGGCGGCTCGAAAACCTCATCGCACAGCTCCCTGGGG
AGAAGAAGAACGGCCTGTTTGGTAATCTTATCGCCCTGTCACTCGGGCTGACCCCCAACTTTAAATCTAA
CTTCGACCTGGCCGAAGATGCCAAGCTTCAACTGAGCAAAGACACCTACGATGATGATCTCGACAATCTG
CTGGCCCAGATCGGCGACCAGTACGCAGACCTTTTTTTGGCGGCAAAGAACCTGTCAGACGCCATTCTGC
TGAGTGATATTCTGCGAGTGAACACGGAGATCACCAAAGCTCCGCTGAGCGCTAGTATGATCAAGCGCTA
TGATGAGCACCACCAAGACTTGACTTTGCTGAAGGCCCTTGTCAGACAGCAACTGCCTGAGAAGTACAAG
GAAATTTTCTTCGATCAGTCTAAAAATGGCTACGCCGGATACATTGACGGCGGAGCAAGCCAGGAGGAAT
TTTACAAATTTATTAAGCCCATCTTGGAAAAAATGGACGGCACCGAGGAGCTGCTGGTAAAGCTTAACAG
AGAAGATCTGTTGCGCAAACAGCGCACTTTCGACAATGGAAGCATCCCCCACCAGATTCACCTGGGCGAA
CTGCACGCTATCCTCAGGCGGCAAGAGGATTTCTACCCCTTTTTGAAAGATAACAGGGAAAAGATTGAGA
AAATCCTCACATTTCGGATACCCTACTATGTAGGCCCCCTCGCCCGGGGAAATTCCAGATTCGCGTGGAT
GACTCGCAAATCAGAAGAGACCATCACTCCCTGGAACTTCGAGGAAGTCGTGGATAAGGGGGCCTCTGCC
CAGTCCTTCATCGAAAGGATGACTAACTTTGATAAAAATCTGCCTAACGAAAAGGTGCTTCCTAAACACT
CTCTGCTGTACGAGTACTTCACAGTTTATAACGAGCTCACCAAGGTCAAATACGTCACAGAAGGGATGAG
AAAGCCAGCATTCCTGTCTGGAGAGCAGAAGAAAGCTATCGTGGACCTCCTCTTCAAGACGAACCGGAAA
GTTACCGTGAAACAGCTCAAAGAAGACTATTTCAAAAAGATTGAATGTTTCGACTCTGTTGAAATCAGCG
GAGTGGAGGATCGCTTCAACGCATCCCTGGGAACGTATCACGATCTCCTGAAAATCATTAAAGACAAGGA
CTTCCTGGACAATGAGGAGAACGAGGACATTCTTGAGGACATTGTCCTCACCCTTACGTTGTTTGAAGAT
AGGGAGATGATTGAAGAACGCTTGAAAACTTACGCTCATCTCTTCGACGACAAAGTCATGAAACAGCTCA
AGAGGCGCCGATATACAGGATGGGGGCGGCTGTCAAGAAAACTGATCAATGGGATCCGAGACAAGCAGAG
TGGAAAGACAATCCTGGATTTTCTTAAGTCCGATGGATTTGCCAACCGGAACTTCATGCAGTTGATCCAT
GATGACTCTCTCACCTTTAAGGAGGACATCCAGAAAGCACAAGTTTCTGGCCAGGGGGACAGTCTTCACG
AGCACATCGCTAATCTTGCAGGTAGCCCAGCTATCAAAAAGGGAATACTGCAGACCGTTAAGGTCGTGGA
TGAACTCGTCAAAGTAATGGGAAGGCATAAGCCCGAGAATATCGTTATCGAGATGGCCCGAGAGAACCAA
ACTACCCAGAAGGGACAGAAGAACAGTAGGGAAAGGATGAAGAGGATTGAAGAGGGTATAAAAGAACTGG
GGTCCCAAATCCTTAAGGAACACCCAGTTGAAAACACCCAGCTTCAGAATGAGAAGCTCTACCTGTACTA
CCTGCAGAACGGCAGGGACATGTACGTGGATCAGGAACTGGACATCAATCGGCTCTCCGACTACGACGTG
GATGCTATCGTGCCCCAGTCTTTTCTCAAAGATGATTCTATTGATAATAAAGTGTTGACAAGATCCGATA
AAAATAGAGGGAAGAGTGATAACGTCCCCTCAGAAGAAGTTGTCAAGAAAATGAAAAATTATTGGCGGCA
GCTGCTGAACGCCAAACTGATCACACAACGGAAGTTCGATAATCTGACTAAGGCTGAACGAGGTGGCCTG
TCTGAGTTGGATAAAGCCGGCTTCATCAAAAGGCAGCTTGTTGAGACACGCCAGATCACCAAGCACGTGG
CCCAAATTCTCGATTCACGCATGAACACCAAGTACGATGAAAATGACAAACTGATTCGAGAGGTGAAAGT
TATTACTCTGAAGTCTAAGCTGGTCTCAGATTTCAGAAAGGACTTTCAGTTTTATAAGGTGAGAGAGATC
AACAATTACCACCATGCGCATGATGCCTACCTGAATGCAGTGGTAGGCACTGCACTTATCAAAAAATATC
CCAAGCTTGAATCTGAATTTGTTTACGGAGACTATAAAGTGTACGATGTTAGGAAAATGATCGCAAAGTC
TGAGCAGGAAATAGGCAAGGCCACCGCTAAGTACTTCTTTTACAGCAATATTATGAATTTTTTCAAGACC
GAGATTACACTGGCCAATGGAGAGATTCGGAAGCGACCACTTATCGAAACAAACGGAGAAACAGGAGAAA
TCGTGTGGGACAAGGGTAGGGATTTCGCGACAGTCCGGAAGGTCCTGTCCATGCCGCAGGTGAACATCGT
TAAAAAGACCGAAGTACAGACCGGAGGCTTCTCCAAGGAAAGTATCCTCCCGAAAAGGAACAGCGACAAG
CTGATCGCACGCAAAAAAGATTGGGACCCCAAGAAATACGGCGGATTCGATTCTCCTACAGTCGCTTACA
GTGTACTGGTTGTGGCCAAAGTGGAGAAAGGGAAGTCTAAAAAACTCAAAAGCGTCAAGGAACTGCTGGG
CATCACAATCATGGAGCGATCAAGCTTCGAAAAAAACCCCATCGACTTTCTCGAGGCGAAAGGATATAAA
GAGGTCAAAAAAGACCTCATCATTAAGCTTCCCAAGTACTCTCTCTTTGAGCTTGAAAACGGCCGGAAAC
GAATGCTCGCTAGTGCGGGCGAGCTGCAGAAAGGTAACGAGCTGGCACTGCCCTCTAAATACGTTAATTT
CTTGTATCTGGCCAGCCACTATGAAAAGCTCAAAGGGTCTCCCGAAGATAATGAGCAGAAGCAGCTGTTC
GTGGAACAACACAAACACTACCTTGATGAGATCATCGAGCAAATAAGCGAATTCTCCAAAAGAGTGATCC
TCGCCGACGCTAACCTCGATAAGGTGCTTTCTGCTTACAATAAGCACAGGGATAAGCCCATCAGGGAGCA
GGCAGAAAACATTATCCACTTGTTTACTCTGACCAACTTGGGCGCGCCTGCAGCCTTCAAGTACTTCGAC
ACCACCATAGACAGAAAGCGGTACACCTCTACAAAGGAGGTCCTGGACGCCACACTGATTCATCAGTCAA
TTACGGGGCTCTATGAAACAAGAATCGACCTCTCTCAGCTCGGTGGAGACAGCAGGGCTGACCCCAAGAA
GAAGAGGAAGGTGTGA
