>Addgene plasmid #47314 | Cas9m2 | addgene partial sequence | sequence record 68965 | LNCX_primer
TTTTGACCTCCATAGAAGACACCGGGACCGATCCAGCCTCCGGACTCTAGAGGATCGAACCCTTGCCACC
ATGGACAAGAAGTACTCCATTGGGCTCGCTATCGGCACAAACAGCGTCGGCTGGGCCGTCATTACGGACG
AGTACAAGGTGCCGAGCAAAAAATTCAAAGTTCTGGGCAATACCGATCGCCACAGCATAAAGAAGAACCT
CATTGGCGCCCTCCTGTTCGACTCCGGGGAGACGGCCGAAGCCACGCGGCTCAAAAGAACAGCACGGCGC
AGATATACCCGCAGAAAGAATCGGATCTGCTACCTGCAGGAGATCTTTAGTAATGAGATGGCTAAGGTGG
ATGACTCTTTCTTCCATAGGCTGGAGGAGTCCTTTTTGGTGGAGGAGGATAAAAAGCACGAGCGCCACCC
AATCTTTGGCAATATCGTGGACGAGGTGGCGTACCATGAAAAGTACCCAACCATATATCATCTGAGGAAG
AAGCTTGTAGACAGTACTGATAAGGCTGACTTGCGGTTGATCTATCTCGCGCTGGCGCATATGATCAAAT
TTCGGGGACACTTCCTCATCGAGGGGGACCTGAACCCAGACAACAGCGATGTCGACAAACTCTTTATCCA
ACTGGTTCAGACTTACAATCAGCTTTTCGAAGAGAACCCGATCAACGCATCCGGAGTTGACGCCAAAGCA
ATCCTGAGCGCTAGGCTGTCCAAATCCCGGCGGCTCGAAAACCTCATCGCACAGCTCCCTGGGGAGAAGA
AGAACGGCCTGTTTGGTAATCTTATCGCCCTGTCACTCGGGCTGACCCCCAACTTTAAATCTAACTTCGA
CCTGGCCGAAGATGCCAAGCTTCAACTGAGCAAAGACACCTACGATGATGATCTCGACAATCTGCTGGCC
CAGATCGGCGAC
