>Addgene plasmid #47314 | Cas9m2 | addgene partial sequence | sequence record 70337 | hdCas9-R2 5'-CCGGCTTTATCCAACTCAGAC-3'
TATCGAACTTCCGTTGTGTGATCAGTTTGGCGTTCAGCAGCTGCCGCCAATAATTTTTCATTTTCTTGAC
AACTTCTTCTGAGGGGACGTTATCACTCTTCCCTCTATTTTTATCGGATCTTGTCAACACTTTATTATCA
ATAGAATCATCTTTGAGAAAAGACTGGGGCACGATAGCATCCACGTCGTAGTCGGAGAGCCGATTGATGT
CCAGTTCCTGATCCACGTACATGTCCCTGCCGTTCTGCAGGTAGTACAGGTAGAGCTTCTCATTCTGAAG
CTGGGTGTTTTCAACTGGGTGTTCCTTAAGGATTTGGGACCCCAGTTCTTTTATACCCTCTTCAATCCTC
TTCATCCTTTCCCTACTGTTCTTCTGTCCCTTCTGGGTAGTTTGGTTCTCTCGGGCCATCTCGATAACGA
TATTCTCGGGCTTATGCCTTCCCATTACTTTGACGAGTTCATCCACGACCTTAACGGTCTGCAGTATTCC
CTTTTTGATAGCTGGGCTACCTGCAAGATTAGCGATGTGCTCGTGAAGACTGTCCCCCTGGCCAGAAACT
TGTGCTTTCTGGATGTCCTCCTTAAAGGTGAGAGAGTCATCATGGATCAACTGCATGAAGTTCCGGTTGG
CAAATCCATCGGACTTAAGAAAATCCAGGATTGTCTTTCCACTCTGCTTGTCTCGGATCCCATTGATCAG
TTTTCTTGACAGCCGCCCCCATCCTGTATATCGGCGCCTCTTGAGCTGTTTCATGACTTTGTCGTCGAAG
AGATGAGCGTAAGTTTTCAAGCGTTCTTCAATCATCTCCCTATCTTCAAACAACGTAAGGGTGAGGACAA
TGTCCTCAAGAATGTCCTCGTTCTCCTCATTGTCCAGGAAGTCCTTGTCTTTAATGATTTTCAGGAGATC
GTGATACGTTCCCAGGGATGCGTTGAAGCGATCCTCCACTCCGCTGATTTCAACAGAGTCGAAACATTCA
ATCTTTTTGAAATA
